Addgene plasmid #17407: pENTR4-V5-2-Ubc9 (w345-2)
Purpose: (Empty Backbone) Gateway entry vector for N-term V5 tag, frame B and Ubc9 C-term
Depositing lab: Eric Campeau & Paul Kaufman. Depositing organization: University of Massachusetts, Worcester. Publication: A versatile viral system for expression and depletion of proteins in mammalian cells. Campeau E, Ruhl VE, Rodier F, Smith CL, Rahmberg BL, Fuss JO, Campisi J, Yaswen P, Cooper PK, Kaufman PD.. PLoS One. 2009 Aug 6;4(8):e6529. 10.1371/journal.pone.0006529 PubMed 19657394.
Backbone
  Vector backbone: pENTR4
  Backbone manufacturer: Invitrogen
  Backbone size (bp): 2827
  Vector type: Mammalian Expression ; Entry vector
Growth in bacteria
  Bacterial resistance: Kanamycin, 50 μg/mL
  Growth temperature: 37°C
  Growth strain: DH5alpha
  Growth instructions: TOP10F', 37oC
  Copy number: High Copy
Gene/Insert
  Gene/Insert name: None
  Tag / fusion protein: V5 (N terminal on backbone); Ubc9 (C terminal on backbone)
  Cloning method: Restriction Enzyme; 5′ cloning site BamHI (not destroyed); 3′ cloning site Xba I (not destroyed)
  Sequencing primers: 5′ ENTRforw; 3′ ENTRrev
Terms and licenses: Academic/Nonprofit Terms; Industry Terms: Not Available to Industry
How to cite: pENTR4-V5-2-Ubc9 (w345-2) was a gift from Eric Campeau & Paul Kaufman (Addgene plasmid # 17407 ; http://n2t.net/addgene:17407 ; RRID:Addgene_17407)
