[The description below was written by a language model from this plasmid's Addgene catalogue record and pLannotate feature annotations shown in this document.]
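Description:
pENTR4-V5-2-Ubc9 (w345-2) is a Gateway entry vector built on the Invitrogen pENTR4 backbone. It is catalogued as an empty backbone of 2,827 bp, which matches the length of the annotated sequence. It is maintained in E. coli at high copy through a ColE1/pUC-type origin and selected with kanamycin via an aminoglycoside phosphotransferase (KanR) gene. The annotation also calls a short RSF origin fragment at the start of the sequence, which is probably only a partial match and not a functional second origin. The rrnB T1 and T2 terminators lie upstream of the cloning region, where they shield it from read-through transcription from the backbone.

The working part of the plasmid lies between attL1 and attL2, the sites used in the LR Clonase reaction to transfer a cassette into a destination vector. Inside these sites are a V5 epitope tag followed by a Ubc9 (UBE2I) coding sequence, which encodes the SUMO-conjugating E2 enzyme. The annotation tool's best match is the chicken protein, but the record does not state the species of origin. No gene of interest is present. A user clones an open reading frame between the retained BamHI and XbaI sites, in the reading frame designated "B", to produce a fusion with V5 at the N terminus and Ubc9 at the C terminus.

The entry vector has no annotated eukaryotic promoter, so expression depends on the destination vector chosen. The associated publication describes a viral system for expressing and depleting proteins in mammalian cells, which fits the "mammalian expression" classification. The record does not state the purpose of the Ubc9 fusion.
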