Features (pLannotate 1.2.2; 9 found; start..end, strand, type, name):
      1..46      +  rep_origin     RSF ori (fragment): Plasmids containing the RSF 1030 origin of replication can be propagated in E. coli cells that contain additional plasmids with compatible origins.
    106..149     -  terminator     rrnB T1 terminator: Escherichia coli rrnB; transcription terminator T1 from the E. coli rrnB gene
    281..308     +  terminator     rrnB T2 terminator: transcription terminator T2 from the E. coli rrnB gene
    358..457     +  protein_bind   attL1: mutant version of attL; recombination site for the Gateway® LR reaction LR Clonase™
    469..510     +  CDS            V5 tag: epitope tag from simian virus 5
    562..1035    +  CDS            UBE2I: UBC9_CHICK - Also known as UBC9, UBCE9. Experimental evidence at protein level: Swiss-Prot protein existence level 1. Accepts the ubiquitin-like proteins SUMO1, SUMO2 and SUMO3 from the UBLE1A-UBLE1B E1 complex and catalyzes their covalent attachment to other proteins with the help of an E3 ligase such as RANBP2 or CBX4. Essential for nuclear architecture and chromosome segregation. From Gallus gallus (Chicken).
   1057..1156    -  protein_bind   attL2: mutant version of attL; recombination site for the Gateway® LR reaction LR Clonase™
   1279..2088    +  CDS            KanR: aminoglycoside phosphotransferase; aph(3')-Ia; confers resistance to kanamycin in bacteria or G418 (Geneticin®) in eukaryotes
   2178..2766    +  rep_origin     ori: high-copy-number ColE1/pMB1/pBR322/pUC origin of replication
>Addgene plasmid #17407 | pENTR4-V5-2-Ubc9 (w345-2) | depositor full sequence | sequence record 8584 | Author sequence
CTTTCCTGCGTTATCCCCTGATTCTGTGGATAACCGTATTACCGCTAGCATGGATCTCGGGGACGTCTAA
CTACTAAGCGAGAGTAGGGAACTGCCAGGCATCAAATAAAACGAAAGGCTCAGTCGGAAGACTGGGCCTT
TCGTTTTATCTGTTGTTTGTCGGTGAACGCTCTCCTGAGTAGGACAAATCCGCCGGGAGCGGATTTGAAC
GTTGTGAAGCAACGGCCCGGAGGGTGGCGGGCAGGACGCCCGCCATAAACTGCCAGGCATCAAACTAAGC
AGAAGGCCATCCTGACGGATGGCCTTTTTGCGTTTCTACAAACTCTTCCTGTTAGTTAGTTACTTAAGCT
CGGGCCCCAAATAATGATTTTATTTTGACTGATAGTGACCTGTTCGTTGCAACAAATTGATAAGCAATGC
TTTTTTATAATGCCAACTTTGTACAAAAAAGCAGGCTCCACCATGGAAGGTAAGCCTATCCCTAACCCTC
TCCTCGGTCTCGATTCTACGGGATCCATGGGAACCAATTCAGTCGAGATATCTAGAGGTGGCTCTGGTGG
CATGTCGGGGATCGCCCTCAGCAGACTCGCCCAGGAGAGGAAAGCATGGAGGAAAGACCACCCATTTGGT
TTCGTGGCTGTCCCAACAAAAAATCCCGATGGCACGATGAACCTCATGAACTGGGAGTGCGCCATTCCAG
GAAAGAAAGGGACTCCGTGGGAAGGAGGCTTGTTTAAACTACGGATGCTTTTCAAAGATGATTATCCATC
TTCGCCACCAAAATGTAAATTCGAACCACCATTATTTCACCCGAATGTGTACCCTTCGGGGACAGTGTGC
CTGTCCATCTTAGAGGAGGACAAGGACTGGAGGCCAGCCATCACAATCAAACAGATCCTATTAGGAATAC
AGGAACTTCTAAATGAACCAAATATCCAAGACCCAGCTCAAGCAGAGGCCTACACGATTTACTGCCAAAA
CAGAGTGGAGTACGAGAAAAGGGTCCGAGCACAAGCCAAGAAGTTTGCGCCCTCATAAGCAGCGACCTTG
TGCTAGACCCAGCTTTCTTGTACAAAGTTGGCATTATAAGAAAGCATTGCTTATCAATTTGTTGCAACGA
ACAGGTCACTATCAGTCAAAATAAAATCATTATTTGCCATCCAGCTGCAGCTCTGGCCCGTGTCTCAAAA
TCTCTGATGTTACATTGCACAAGATAAAAATATATCATCATGAACAATAAAACTGTCTGCTTACATAAAC
AGTAATACAAGGGGTGTTATGAGCCATATTCAACGGGAAACGTCGAGGCCGCGATTAAATTCCAACATGG
ATGCTGATTTATATGGGTATAAATGGGCTCGCGATAATGTCGGGCAATCAGGTGCGACAATCTATCGCTT
GTATGGGAAGCCCGATGCGCCAGAGTTGTTTCTGAAACATGGCAAAGGTAGCGTTGCCAATGATGTTACA
GATGAGATGGTCAGACTAAACTGGCTGACGGAATTTATGCCTCTTCCGACCATCAAGCATTTTATCCGTA
CTCCTGGTGATGCATGGTTACTCACCACTGCGATCCCCGGAAAAACAGCATTCCAGGTATTAGAAGAATA
TCCTGATTCAGGTGAAAATATTGTTGATGCGCTGGCAGTGTTCCTGCGCCGGTTGCATTCGATTCCTGTT
TGTAATTGTCCTTTTAACAGCGATCGCGTATTTCGTCTCGCTCAGGCGCAATCACGAATGAATAACGGTT
TGGTTGATGCGAGTGATTTTGATGACGAGCGTAATGGCTGGCCTGTTGAACAAGTCTGGAAAGAAATGCA
TAAACTTTTGCCATTCTCACCGGATTCAGTCGTCACTCATGGTGATTTCTCACTTGATAACCTTATTTTT
GACGAGGGGAAATTAATAGGTTGTATTGATGTTGGACGAGTCGGAATCGCAGACCGATACCAGGATCTTG
CCATCCTATGGAACTGCCTCGGTGAGTTTTCTCCTTCATTACAGAAACGGCTTTTTCAAAAATATGGTAT
TGATAATCCTGATATGAATAAATTGCAGTTTCATTTGATGCTCGATGAGTTTTTCTAATCAGAATTGGTT
AATTGGTTGTAACATTATTCAGATTGGGCCCCGTTCCACTGAGCGTCAGACCCCGTAGAAAAGATCAAAG
GATCTTCTTGAGATCCTTTTTTTCTGCGCGTAATCTGCTGCTTGCAAACAAAAAAACCACCGCTACCAGC
GGTGGTTTGTTTGCCGGATCAAGAGCTACCAACTCTTTTTCCGAAGGTAACTGGCTTCAGCAGAGCGCAG
ATACCAAATACTGTTCTTCTAGTGTAGCCGTAGTTAGGCCACCACTTCAAGAACTCTGTAGCACCGCCTA
CATACCTCGCTCTGCTAATCCTGTTACCAGTGGCTGCTGCCAGTGGCGATAAGTCGTGTCTTACCGGGTT
GGACTCAAGACGATAGTTACCGGATAAGGCGCAGCGGTCGGGCTGAACGGGGGGTTCGTGCACACAGCCC
AGCTTGGAGCGAACGACCTACACCGAACTGAGATACCTACAGCGTGAGCTATGAGAAAGCGCCACGCTTC
CCGAAGGGAGAAAGGCGGACAGGTATCCGGTAAGCGGCAGGGTCGGAACAGGAGAGCGCACGAGGGAGCT
TCCAGGGGGAAACGCCTGGTATCTTTATAGTCCTGTCGGGTTTCGCCACCTCTGACTTGAGCGTCGATTT
TTGTGATGCTCGTCAGGGGGGCGGAGCCTATGGAAAAACGCCAGCAACGCGGCCTTTTTACGGTTCCTGG
CCTTTTGCTGGCCTTTTGCTCACATGT
