>Addgene plasmid #17407 | pENTR4-V5-2-Ubc9 (w345-2) | addgene partial sequence | sequence record 25899 | 17407 with pENTR-R
TGATGATATATTTTTATCTTGTGCAATGTAACATCAGAGATTTTGAGACACGGGCCAGAGCTGCAGCTGG
ATGGCAAATAATGATTTTATTTTGACTGATAGTGACCTGTTCGTTGCAACAAATTGATAAGCAATGCTTT
CTTATAATGCCAACTTTGTACAAGAAAGCTGGGTCTAGCACAAGGTCGCTGCTTATGAGGGCGCAAACTT
CTTGGCTTGTGCTCGGACCCTTTTCTCGTACTCCACTCTGTTTTGGCAGTAAATCGTGTAGGCCTCTGCT
TGAGCTGGGTCTTGGATATTTGGTTCATTTAGAAGTTCCTGTATTCCTAATAGGATCTGTTTGATTGTGA
TGGCTGGCCTCCAGTCCTTGTCCTCCTCTAAGATGGACAGGCACACTGTCCCCGAAGGGTACACATTCGG
GTGAAATAATGGTGGTTCGAATTTACATTTTGGTGGCGAAGATGGATAATCATCTTTGAAAAGCATCCGT
AGTTTAAACAAGCCTCCTTCCCACGGAGTCCCTTTCTTTCCTGGAATGGCGCACTCCCAGTTCATGAGGT
TCATCGTGCCATCGGGATTTTTTGTTGGGACAGCCACGAAACCAAATGGGTGGTCTTTCCTCCATGCTTT
CCTCTCCTGGGCGAGTCTGCTGAGGGCGATCCCCGACATGCCACCAGAGCC
